>Addgene plasmid #224061 | AiP12547 - pAAV-hsA2-AiE0140h-minRho-mTFP1-WPRE3-BGHpA (Alias: CN2547) | addgene full sequence | sequence record 449639 | Addgene NGS Result
CCTGCAGGCAGCTGCGCGCTCGCTCGCTCACTGAGGCCGCCCGGGCGTCGGGCGACCTTTGGTCGCCCGG
CCTCAGTGAGCGAGCGAGCGCGCAGAGAGGGAGTGGCCAACTCCATCACTAGGGGTTCCTGCGGCCGCAA
CGCGTTTAGAACAATGGCTGGCCCATAGTAAATGCCGTGTTAGTGTGTTAGTTGCTGTTCTTCCACGTCA
GAAGAGGCACAGACAAATTACCACCAGGTGGCGCTCAGAGTCTGCGGAGGCATCACAACAGCCCTGAATT
TGAATCCTGCTCTGCCACTGCCTAGTTGAGACCTTTTACTACCTGACTAGCTGTTTGTGTATTTTAGGTG
TTTGTTTATCTATACCTCTGAGAAAGCCATTTTTTTTAACATGAAGAAGTATAAAATATTGTGTGTGAAG
ATTAAGCCCTTTCTTGCTCTATGTATTTGAGCCTAGAAAAAGACACACTCCCAAGAAATTAGAATAAAGG
GAAAAATGACTTTGAGATGTACTTTCTTAAAATAACTGAAGTAATGACCGCATGAGCCAGCTGATGGGTT
TTTAAATGGATACGTTTCTATCAGCCTGCTGCTTGATGCCAGAGCCAAATATATATGGAGTGTATTATAT
CATATCCTGTAGGCAGGAGACTGTTGGGGCATTGGGGGACTTAGAGAGGTGAAGTGGCAGGCTTGGCACA
GGAATTAACAGCATGGCTACCGTCAACCAGAATTCGATATCATAATCAACCATAGGTACCGAGCTCGGGA
TTCAGCCGGGAGCTTAGGGAGGGGAGGTCACTTCATAAGGGCCTGGGGGGGGAGTTGGAGCCACGAGTCG
TCCAGCCGGAGCCCCGTGTGGCTGAGCTCCGGCCTCAGAAGCATCCCCGGGTTGGATCCTTCGAAGCTAG
CGCCACCATGGTGAGCAAGGGCGAGGAGACCACAATGGGCGTAATCAAGCCCGACATGAAGATCAAGCTG
AAGATGGAGGGCAACGTGAATGGCCACGCCTTCGTGATCGAGGGCGAGGGCGAGGGCAAGCCCTACGACG
GCACCAACACCATCAACCTGGAGGTGAAGGAGGGAGCCCCCCTGCCCTTCTCCTACGACATTCTGACCAC
CGCGTTCGCCTACGGCAACAGGGCCTTCACCAAGTACCCCGACGACATCCCCAACTACTTCAAGCAGTCC
TTCCCCGAGGGCTACTCTTGGGAGCGCACCATGACCTTCGAGGACAAGGGCATCGTGAAGGTGAAGTCCG
ACATCTCCATGGAGGAGGACTCCTTCATCTACGAGATACACCTCAAGGGCGAGAACTTCCCCCCCAACGG
CCCCGTGATGCAGAAGAAGACCACCGGCTGGGACGCCTCCACCGAGAGGATGTACGTGCGCGACGGCGTG
CTGAAGGGCGACGTCAAGCACAAGCTGCTGCTGGAGGGCGGCGGCCACCACCGCGTTGACTTCAAGACCA
TCTACAGGGCCAAGAAGGCGGTGAAGCTGCCCGACTATCACTTTGTGGACCACCGCATCGAGATCCTGAA
CCACGACAAGGACTACAACAAGGTGACCGTTTACGAGAGCGCCGTGGCCCGCAACTCCACCGACGGCATG
GACGAGCTGTACAAGTAAGTCGACATCATAATCAACCTCTGGATTACAAAATTTGTGAAAGATTGACTGG
TATTCTTAACTATGTTGCTCCTTTTACGCTATGTGGATACGCTGCTTTAATGCCTTTGTATCATGCTATT
GCTTCCCGTATGGCTTTCATTTTCTCCTCCTTGTATAAATCCTGGTTAGTTCTTGCCACGGCGGAACTCA
TCGCCGCCTGCCTTGCCCGCTGCTGGACAGGGGCTCGGCTGTTGGGCACTGACAATTCCGTGGCTCGAGA
GATCTTCGACTGTGCCTTCTAGTTGCCAGCCATCTGTTGTTTGCCCCTCCCCCGTGCCTTCCTTGACCCT
GGAAGGTGCCACTCCCACTGTCCTTTCCTAATAAAATGAGGAAATTGCATCGCATTGTCTGAGTAGGTGT
CATTCTATTCTGGGGGGTGGGGTGGGGCAGGACAGCAAGGGGGAGGATTGGGAAGACAATAGCAGGCATG
AGATCTCACGTGCGGACCGAGCGGCCGCAGGAACCCCTAGTGATGGAGTTGGCCACTCCCTCTCTGCGCG
CTCGCTCGCTCACTGAGGCCGGGCGACCAAAGGTCGCCCGACGCCCGGGCTTTGCCCGGGCGGCCTCAGT
GAGCGAGCGAGCGCGCAGCTGCCTGCAGGGGCGCCTGATGCGGTATTTTCTCCTTACGCATCTGTGCGGT
ATTTCACACCGCATA
[95 nt withheld, positions 2326-2420]
T
[46 nt withheld, positions 2422-2467]
C
[141 nt withheld, positions 2469-2609]
CCTTTGACGTTGGAGTCCACGTTCTTT
[37 nt withheld, positions 2637-2673]
ACTCTATCTCGGGCTATTCTTTTGATTTATAAGGGATTTTGCCGATTTCGGTCTATTGGTTAAAAAATGA
GCTGATTTAACAAAAATTTAACGGGAATTTTAACAAAATATTAACGTTTACAATTTTATGGTGCACTCTC
AGTACAATCTGCTCTGATGCCGCATAGTTAAGCCAGCCCCGACACCCGCCAACACCCGCTGACGCGCCCT
GACGGGCTTGTCTGCTCCCGGCATCCGCTTACAGACAAGCTGTGACCGTCTCCGGGAGCTGCATGTGTCA
GAGGTTTTCACCGTCATCACCGAAACGCGCGAGACGAAAGGGCCTCGTGATACGCCTATTTTTATAGGTT
AATGTCATGATAATAATGGTTTCTTAGACGTCAGGTGGCACTTTTCGGGGAAATGTGCGCGGAACCCCTA
TTTGTTTATTTTTCTAAATACATTCAAATATGTATCCGCTCATGAGACAATAACCCTGATAAATGCTTCA
ATAATATTGAAAAAGGAAGAGTATGAGTATTCAACATTTCCGTGTCGCCCTTATTCCCTTTTTTGCGGCA
TTTTGCCTTCCTGTTTTTGCTCACCCAGAAACGCTGGTGAAAGTAAAAGATGCTGAAGATCAGTTGGGTG
CACGAGTGGGTTACATCGAACTGGATCTCAACAGCGGTAAGATCCTTGAGAGTTTTCGCCCCGAAGAACG
TTTTCCAATGATGAGCACTTTTAAAGTTCTGCTATGTGGCGCGGTATTATCCCGTATTGACGCCGGGCAA
GAGCAACTCGGTCGCCGCATACACTATTCTCAGAATGACTTGGTTGAGTACTCACCAGTCACAGAAAAGC
ATCTTACGGATGGCATGACAGTAAGAGAATTATGCAGTGCTGCCATAACCATGAGTGATAACACTGCGGC
CAACTTACTTCTGACAACGATCGGAGGACCGAAGGAGCTAACCGCTTTTTTGCACAACATGGGGGATCAT
GTAACTCGCCTTGATCGTTGGGAACCGGAGCTGAATGAAGCCATACCAAACGACGAGCGTGACACCACGA
TGCCTGTAGCAATGGCAACAACGTTGCGCAAACTATTAACTGGCGAACTACTTACTCTAGCTTCCCGGCA
ACAATTAATAGACTGGATGGAGGCGGATAAAGTTGCAGGACCACTTCTGCGCTCGGCCCTTCCGGCTGGC
TGGTTTATTGCTGATAAATCTGGAGCCGGTGAGCGTGGGTCTCGCGGTATCATTGCAGCACTGGGGCCAG
ATGGTAAGCCCTCCCGTATCGTAGTTATCTACACGACGGGGAGTCAGGCAACTATGGATGAACGAAATAG
ACAGATCGCTGAGATAGGTGCCTCACTGATTAAGCATTGGTAACTGTCAGACCAAGTTTACTCATATATA
CTTTAGATTGATTTAAAACTTCATTTTTAATTTAAAAGGATCTAGGTGAAGATCCTTTTTGATAATCTCA
TGACCAAAATCCCTTAACGTGAGTTTTCGTTCCACTGAGCGTCAGACCCCGTAGAAAAGATCAAAGGATC
TTCTTGAGATCCTTTTTTTCTGCGCGTAATCTGCTGCTTGCAAACAAAAAAACCACCGCTACCAGCGGTG
GTTTGTTTGCCGGATCAAGAGCTACCAACTCTTTTTCCGAAGGTAACTGGCTTCAGCAGAGCGCAGATAC
CAAATACTGTTCTTCTAGTGTAGCCGTAGTTAGGCCACCACTTCAAGAACTCTGTAGCACCGCCTACATA
CCTCGCTCTGCTAATCCTGTTACCAGTGGCTGCTGCCAGTGGCGATAAGTCGTGTCTTACCGGGTTGGAC
TCAAGACGATAGTTACCGGATAAGGCGCAGCGGTCGGGCTGAACGGGGGGTTCGTGCACACAGCCCAGCT
TGGAGCGAACGACCTACACCGAACTGAGATACCTACAGCGTGAGCTATGAGAAAGCGCCACGCTTCCCGA
AGGGAGAAAGGCGGACAGGTATCCGGTAAGCGGCAGGGTCGGAACAGGAGAGCGCACGAGGGAGCTTCCA
GGGGGAAACGCCTGGTATCTTTATAGTCCTGTCGGGTTTCGCCACCTCTGACTTGAGCGTCGATTTTTGT
GATGCTCGTCAGGGGGGCGGAGCCTATGGAAAAACGCCAGCAACGCGGCCTTTTTACGGTTCCTGGCCTT
TTGCTGGCCTTTTGCTCACATGT
Features (pLannotate 1.2.2; 14 found; start..end, strand, type, name):
     12..39      +  repeat_region  AAV2 ITR (fragment): inverted terminal repeat of adeno-associated virus serotype 2 inverted
     68..95      +  repeat_region  AAV2 ITR (fragment): inverted terminal repeat of adeno-associated virus serotype 2 inverted
    918..1628    +  CDS            mTFP1: monomeric teal (cyan) fluorescent protein (Ai et al., 2006) mammalian codon-optimized
   1640..1797    +  misc_feature   WPRE (fragment): woodchuck hepatitis virus posttranscriptional regulatory element
   1803..1883    +  misc_feature   WPRE (fragment): woodchuck hepatitis virus posttranscriptional regulatory element
   1900..2011    +  polyA_signal   bGH poly(A) signal: bovine growth hormone polyadenylation signal
   2129..2269    +  repeat_region  AAV2 ITR: inverted terminal repeat of adeno-associated virus serotype 2 inverted
   2274..2325    -  misc_feature   bom (fragment): basis of mobility region from pBR322
   2344..2799    +  rep_origin     f1 ori (sequence partly withheld): f1 bacteriophage origin of replication; arrow indicates direction of (+) strand synthesis
   2800..2849    -  misc_feature   bom (fragment): basis of mobility region from pBR322
   2951..2986    -  CDS            rop (fragment): Rop protein, which maintains plasmids at low copy number; rop
   3081..3185    +  promoter       AmpR promoter: bla
   3186..4046    +  CDS            AmpR: β-lactamase; bla; confers resistance to ampicillin, carbenicillin, and related antibiotics
   4217..4805    +  rep_origin     ori: high-copy-number ColE1/pMB1/pBR322/pUC origin of replication
