[The description below was written by a language model from this plasmid's Addgene catalogue record and pLannotate feature annotations shown in this document.]
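Description:
AiP12547 - pAAV-hsA2-AiE0140h-minRho-mTFP1-WPRE3-BGHpA (alias CN2547) is a 4,866 nt AAV transfer plasmid built on a pAAV backbone and intended for packaging a recombinant adeno-associated virus genome that reports enhancer activity in the brain. In bacteria it is maintained at high copy from a ColE1/pUC-type origin and selected with ampicillin through the bla gene and its own promoter. The backbone also carries an f1 phage origin and small remnants of the pBR322 bom and rop regions. AAV2 inverted terminal repeats flank the expression cassette and supply the cis signals for genome replication and encapsidation. The annotation finds a full ITR on the 3' side and only short ITR fragments on the 5' side, which may simply reflect how hard these repeats are to sequence and annotate.

The payload is a mammalian codon-optimized mTFP1, a monomeric teal fluorescent protein. It is followed by a shortened woodchuck posttranscriptional regulatory element (WPRE3, detected as two WPRE fragments) that boosts transcript expression, and by a bovine growth hormone polyadenylation signal. Upstream of the reporter lies roughly 800 nt that the feature table leaves unannotated. By the construct name, this region holds the hsA2 element, the AiE0140h enhancer and a minimal promoter. The record is inconsistent on that promoter, since the name says minRho while the catalogue field lists minBG. It also does not explain what hsA2 is. AiE0140h is described as an enhancer designed to drive AAV-mediated transgene expression in cortical Pvalb+ neurons, so the vector serves to label that interneuron population fluorescently. It belongs to a larger suite of enhancer AAVs for genetic access to cortical cell types.
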