Addgene plasmid #224061: AiP12547 - pAAV-hsA2-AiE0140h-minRho-mTFP1-WPRE3-BGHpA (Alias: CN2547)
Purpose: AiE0140h is an enhancer sequence, designed to drive AAV-mediated transgene expression in cortical Pvalb+ neurons
Depositing lab: Allen Institute for Brain Science & Jonathan Ting. Depositing organization: Allen Institute. Publication: A suite of enhancer AAVs and transgenic mouse lines for genetic access to cortical cell types (preprint). Ben-Simon Y, Hooper M, Narayan S, Daigle T, Dwivedi D, Way SW, Oster A, Stafford DA, Mich JK, Taormina MJ, Martinez RA, Opitz-Araya X, Roth JR, Allen S, Ayala A, Bakken TE, Barcelli T, Barta S, Bendrick J, Bertagnolli D, Bowlus J, Boyer G, Brouner K, Casian B, Casper T, Chakka AB, Chakrabarty R, Chance RK, Chavan S, Departee M, Donadio N, Dotson N, Egdorf T, Gabitto M, Garcia J, Gary A, Gasperini M, Goldy J, Gore BB, Graybuck L, Greisman N, Haeseleer F, Halterman C, Helback O, Hockemeyer D, Huang C, Huff S, Hunker A, Johansen N, Juneau Z, Kalmbach B, Khem S, Kussick E, Kutsal R, Larsen R, Lee C, Lee AY, Leibly M, Lenz GH, Liang E, Lusk N, Malone J, Mollenkopf T, Morin E, Newman D, Ng L, Ngo K, Omstead V, Oyama A, Pham T, Pom CA, Potekhina L, Ransford S, Rette D, Rimorin C, Rocha D, Ruiz A, Sanchez REA, Sedeno-Cortes A, Sevigny JP, Shapovalova N, Shulga L, Sigler AR, Siverts LA, Somasundaram S, Stewart K, Szelenyi E, Tieu M, Trader C, van Velthoven CTJ, Walker M, Weed N, Wirthlin M, Wood T, Wynalda B, Yao Z, Zhou T, Ariza J, Dee N, Reding M, Ronellenfitch K, Mufti S, Sunkin SM, Smith KA, Esposito L, Waters J, Thyagarajan B, Yao S, Lein ES, Zeng H, Levi BP, Ngai J, Ting J, Tasic B. bioRxiv [Preprint]. 2024 Sep 26:2024.06.10.597244. doi: 10.1101/2024.06.10.597244. PubMed 38915722.
Backbone
  Vector backbone: pAAV
  Vector type: AAV
Growth in bacteria
  Bacterial resistance: Ampicillin, 100 μg/mL
  Growth temperature: 30°C
  Growth strain: NEB Stable
  Copy number: High Copy
Gene/Insert
  Gene/Insert name: mTFP1
  Species: Synthetic
  Mutation: NA
  Promoter: minBG
  Cloning method: Other
Terms and licenses: Academic/Nonprofit Terms; Industry Terms: Not Available to Industry
Depositor comments: Cloning Method: RE Cloning
How to cite: AiP12547 - pAAV-hsA2-AiE0140h-minRho-mTFP1-WPRE3-BGHpA (Alias: CN2547) was a gift from Allen Institute for Brain Science & Jonathan Ting (Addgene plasmid # 224061 ; http://n2t.net/addgene:224061 ; RRID:Addgene_224061)
